Addgene plasmid #45185: AAV-EF1a-BbTagBY
Depositing lab: Dawen Cai & Joshua Sanes. Publication: Improved tools for the Brainbow toolbox. Cai D, Cohen KB, Luo T, Lichtman JW, Sanes JR. Nat Methods. 2013 May 5;10(6):540-7. doi: 10.1038/nmeth.2450. Epub 2013 May 5. PubMed 23817127.
Backbone
  Vector backbone: pAAV-EF1a-WPRE
  Total vector size (bp): 1700
  Vector type: Mammalian Expression, AAV ; adeno-associated viral
Growth in bacteria
  Bacterial resistance: Ampicillin, 100 μg/mL
  Growth temperature: 37°C
  Growth strain: NEB Stable
  Copy number: High Copy
Gene/Insert
  Gene/Insert name: pAAV-EF1a-Brainbow-invert tagBFP-EYFP-WPRE
  Species: jelly fish and coral fluorescent proteins
  Insert size (bp): 1700
  Promoter: human EF1a
  Cloning method: Restriction Enzyme; 5′ cloning site KpnI (not destroyed); 3′ cloning site EcoRV (not destroyed)
  Sequencing primers: 5′ gatcttggttcattctcaagcctcag; 3′ GACTTGGGGAGGGAGTCAGCTGACC
Resource information
  A portion of this plasmid was derived from a plasmid made by: cloned by Kim Cohen and Dawen Cai
Terms and licenses: Academic/Nonprofit Terms; Industry Terms: Not Available to Industry
How to cite: AAV-EF1a-BbTagBY was a gift from Dawen Cai & Joshua Sanes (Addgene plasmid # 45185 ; http://n2t.net/addgene:45185 ; RRID:Addgene_45185) For viral preps, please replace (Addgene plasmid # 45185) in the above sentence with: (Addgene viral prep # 45185-AAV9)
