[The description below was written by a language model from this plasmid's Addgene catalogue record, the feature table of its GenBank file and pLannotate feature annotations shown in this document.]
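Description:
AAV-EF1a-BbTagBY is a Brainbow adeno-associated virus transfer plasmid built on the pAAV-EF1a-WPRE backbone for Cre-dependent, stochastic fluorescent labelling of mammalian cells. It is maintained in bacteria through a high-copy ColE1/pUC-type origin with ampicillin resistance (bla), and also carries an f1 phage origin. The catalogue lists both total vector size and insert size as 1700 bp. The held sequence records are about 7.0 kb, so that figure evidently refers only to the insert.

The expression cassette lies between AAV2 inverted terminal repeats, which allow it to be packaged into AAV particles. The human EF-1α promoter, including its intron A, is followed by two fluorescent protein coding sequences, TagBFP and EYFP. Both are placed in reverse orientation relative to the promoter, and each has its own Kozak sequence. Short H-Ras-derived fragments are annotated at the C-terminal end of each reporter, consistent with a farnesylation-type membrane-targeting tail, although the record does not state their purpose. The GenBank table leaves TagBFP unannotated, but the sequence-derived annotation identifies it. The reporters are interleaved with mutant lox sites annotated as lox71, loxKR3, lox66 and loxKR3. Without Cre, neither reading frame is in the sense orientation, so no fluorescent protein should be made. Cre-mediated inversion or excision between compatible sites can place one or the other reporter in the sense orientation. A WPRE and the human growth hormone polyadenylation signal downstream enhance transcript stability and processing.

The design gives each Cre-expressing cell blue, yellow or no fluorescence from a given vector copy. Multiple viral genomes per cell can produce combinatorial colours, which suits multicolour tracing of neurons and other cells.
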