LOCUS       Exported 7037 bp ds-DNA circular SYN 12-MAY-2021
DEFINITION  synthetic circular DNA
ACCESSION   .
VERSION     .
KEYWORDS    AAV-EF1a-BbTagBY
SOURCE      synthetic DNA construct
  ORGANISM  synthetic DNA construct
REFERENCE   1 (bases 1 to 7037)
  AUTHORS   Cai D, Cohen KB, Luo T, Lichtman JW, Sanes JR
  TITLE     Improved tools for the Brainbow toolbox.
  JOURNAL   Nat Methods. 2013 May 5;10(6):540-7. doi: 10.1038/nmeth.2450. Epub
            2013 May 5.
  PUBMED    23817127
REFERENCE   2 (bases 1 to 7037)
  AUTHORS   .
  TITLE     Direct Submission
  JOURNAL   Exported May 12, 2021 from SnapGene Server 1.1.58
            http://www.snapgene.com
FEATURES             Location/Qualifiers
     source          1..7037
                     /organism="synthetic DNA construct"
                     /mol_type="other DNA"
     repeat_region   1..141
                     /label=AAV2 ITR
                     /note="inverted terminal repeat of adeno-associated virus
                     serotype 2"
     repeat_region   12..141
                     /label=AAV2 ITR
     promoter        242..1419
                     /label=EF-1-alpha promoter
                     /note="strong constitutive promoter for human elongation
                     factor EF-1-alpha"
     intron          473..1410
                     /label=EF-1-alpha intron A
                     /note="intron upstream of the start codon of human
                     EF-1-alpha"
     primer_bind     1367..1387
                     /label=EF1a-F
                     /note="Human elongation factor-1a promoter, forward primer"
     protein_bind    1426..1459
                     /label=lox71
                     /bound_moiety="Cre recombinase"
                     /note="Left element (LE) mutant of loxP (Araki et al.,
                     2010). Cre-mediated recombination occurs in the 8-bp core
                     sequence (GCATACAT)."
     regulatory      2230..2239
                     /regulatory_class="other"
                     /note="vertebrate consensus sequence for strong initiation
                     of translation (Kozak, 1987)"
     protein_bind    complement(2240..2273)
                     /label=loxKR3
                     /bound_moiety="Cre recombinase"
                     /note="Right element (RE) mutant of loxP (Araki et al.,
                     2010). Cre-mediated recombination occurs in the 8-bp core
                     sequence (GCATACAT)."
     protein_bind    2277..2310
                     /label=lox66
                     /bound_moiety="Cre recombinase"
                     /note="Right element (RE) mutant of loxP (Araki et al.,
                     2010). Cre-mediated recombination occurs in the 8-bp core
                     sequence (GCATACAT)."
     CDS             complement(2389..3105)
                     /codon_start=1
                     /product="enhanced YFP"
                     /label=EYFP
                     /note="mammalian codon-optimized"
                     /translation="MVSKGEELFTGVVPILVELDGDVNGHKFSVSGEGEGDATYGKLTL
                     KFICTTGKLPVPWPTLVTTFGYGLQCFARYPDHMKQHDFFKSAMPEGYVQERTIFFKDD
                     GNYKTRAEVKFEGDTLVNRIELKGIDFKEDGNILGHKLEYNYNSHNVYIMADKQKNGIK
                     VNFKIRHNIEDGSVQLADHYQQNTPIGDGPVLLPDNHYLSYQSALSKDPNEKRDHMVLL
                     EFVTAAGITLGMDELYK"
     primer_bind     complement(2431..2452)
                     /label=EGFP-C
                     /note="EGFP, forward primer"
     primer_bind     2780..2799
                     /label=EXFP-R
                     /note="For distinguishing EGFP variants, reverse primer"
     primer_bind     3039..3060
                     /label=EGFP-N
                     /note="EGFP, reverse primer"
     regulatory      3102..3111
                     /regulatory_class="other"
                     /note="vertebrate consensus sequence for strong initiation
                     of translation (Kozak, 1987)"
     protein_bind    complement(3112..3145)
                     /label=loxKR3
                     /bound_moiety="Cre recombinase"
                     /note="Right element (RE) mutant of loxP (Araki et al.,
                     2010). Cre-mediated recombination occurs in the 8-bp core
                     sequence (GCATACAT)."
     misc_feature    3164..3752
                     /label=WPRE
                     /note="woodchuck hepatitis virus posttranscriptional
                     regulatory element"
     primer_bind     complement(3217..3237)
                     /label=WPRE-R
                     /note="WPRE, reverse primer"
     CDS             complement(3635..3646)
                     /codon_start=1
                     /product="Factor Xa recognition and cleavage site"
                     /label=Factor Xa site
                     /translation="IEGR"
     polyA_signal    3784..4260
                     /label=hGH poly(A) signal
                     /note="human growth hormone polyadenylation signal"
     primer_bind     complement(3983..4002)
                     /label=hGH-PA-R
                     /note="Human growth hormone terminator, reverse primer"
     repeat_region   4300..4440
                     /label=AAV2 ITR
                     /note="inverted terminal repeat of adeno-associated virus
                     serotype 2"
     repeat_region   4300..4429
                     /label=AAV2 ITR
     rep_origin      4515..4970
                     /direction=RIGHT
                     /label=f1 ori
                     /note="f1 bacteriophage origin of replication; arrow
                     indicates direction of (+) strand synthesis"
     primer_bind     complement(4602..4621)
                     /label=F1ori-R
                     /note="F1 origin, reverse primer"
     primer_bind     4812..4833
                     /label=F1ori-F
                     /note="F1 origin, forward primer"
     primer_bind     complement(4987..5006)
                     /label=pRS-marker
                     /note="pRS vectors, use to sequence yeast selectable
                     marker"
     primer_bind     5106..5128
                     /label=pGEX 3'
                     /note="pGEX vectors, reverse primer"
     primer_bind     complement(5166..5184)
                     /label=pBRforEco
                     /note="pBR322 vectors, upsteam of EcoRI site, forward
                     primer"
     promoter        5252..5356
                     /gene="bla"
                     /label=AmpR promoter
     CDS             5357..6217
                     /codon_start=1
                     /gene="bla"
                     /product="beta-lactamase"
                     /label=AmpR
                     /note="confers resistance to ampicillin, carbenicillin, and
                     related antibiotics"
                     /translation="MSIQHFRVALIPFFAAFCLPVFAHPETLVKVKDAEDQLGARVGYI
                     ELDLNSGKILESFRPEERFPMMSTFKVLLCGAVLSRIDAGQEQLGRRIHYSQNDLVEYS
                     PVTEKHLTDGMTVRELCSAAITMSDNTAANLLLTTIGGPKELTAFLHNMGDHVTRLDRW
                     EPELNEAIPNDERDTTMPVAMATTLRKLLTGELLTLASRQQLIDWMEADKVAGPLLRSA
                     LPAGWFIADKSGAGERGSRGIIAALGPDGKPSRIVVIYTTGSQATMDERNRQIAEIGAS
                     LIKHW"
     primer_bind     complement(5575..5594)
                     /label=Amp-R
                     /note="Ampicillin resistance gene, reverse primer"
     rep_origin      6388..6976
                     /direction=RIGHT
                     /label=ori
                     /note="high-copy-number ColE1/pMB1/pBR322/pUC origin of
                     replication"
     primer_bind     6877..6896
                     /label=pBR322ori-F
                     /note="pBR322 origin, forward primer"
ORIGIN
        1 cctgcaggca gctgcgcgct cgctcgctca ctgaggccgc ccgggcaaag cccgggcgtc
       61 gggcgacctt tggtcgcccg gcctcagtga gcgagcgagc gcgcagagag ggagtggcca
      121 actccatcac taggggttcc tgcggccgca cgcgtaagct ttgcaaagat ggataaagtt
      181 ttaaacagag aggaatcttt gcagctaatg gaccttctag gtcttgaaag gagtgggaat
      241 tggctccggt gcccgtcagt gggcagagcg cacatcgccc acagtccccg agaagttggg
      301 gggaggggtc ggcaattgaa ccggtgccta gagaaggtgg cgcggggtaa actgggaaag
      361 tgatgtcgtg tactggctcc gcctttttcc cgagggtggg ggagaaccgt atataagtgc
      421 agtagtcgcc gtgaacgttc tttttcgcaa cgggtttgcc gccagaacac aggtaagtgc
      481 cgtgtgtggt tcccgcgggc ctggcctctt tacgggttat ggcccttgcg tgccttgaat
      541 tacttccact ggctgcagta cgtgattctt gatcccgagc ttcgggttgg aagtgggtgg
      601 gagagttcga ggccttgcgc ttaaggagcc ccttcgcctc gtgcttgagt tgaggcctgg
      661 cctgggcgct ggggccgccg cgtgcgaatc tggtggcacc ttcgcgcctg tctcgctgct
      721 ttcgataagt ctctagccat ttaaaatttt tgatgacctg ctgcgacgct ttttttctgg
      781 caagatagtc ttgtaaatgc gggccaagat ctgcacactg gtatttcggt ttttggggcc
      841 gcgggcggcg acggggcccg tgcgtcccag cgcacatgtt cggcgaggcg gggcctgcga
      901 gcgcggccac cgagaatcgg acgggggtag tctcaagctg gccggcctgc tctggtgcct
      961 ggcctcgcgc cgccgtgtat cgccccgccc tgggcggcaa ggctggcccg gtcggcacca
     1021 gttgcgtgag cggaaagatg gccgcttccc ggccctgctg cagggagctc aaaatggagg
     1081 acgcggcgct cgggagagcg ggcgggtgag tcacccacac aaaggaaaag ggcctttccg
     1141 tcctcagccg tcgcttcatg tgactccacg gagtaccggg cgccgtccag gcacctcgat
     1201 tagttctcga gcttttggag tacgtcgtct ttaggttggg gggaggggtt ttatgcgatg
     1261 gagtttcccc acactgagtg ggtggagact gaagttaggc cagcttggca cttgatgtaa
     1321 ttctccttgg aatttgccct ttttgagttt ggatcttggt tcattctcaa gcctcagaca
     1381 gtggttcaaa gtttttttct tccatttcag gtgtcgtgag gtacctaccg ttcgtatagc
     1441 atacattata cgaagttatt taggagagca cacacttgca gctcatgcag ccggggccac
     1501 tctcatcagg agggttcagc ttactcacgc gtgcacttct gtgccccagt ttgctaggga
     1561 ggtcgcagta tctggccact gccacctcgt gctgctcgac gtaggtctcg ttgttggcct
     1621 ccttgattct ttccagtctg tagtccacat agtagacgcc aggcatcttg aggttcttag
     1681 cgggtttctt ggatctatat gtggtcttga tgtttgcgat cagatggctc ccgcccacga
     1741 gcttcagggc catgtcgttt ctgccttcca ggccgccgtc agcggggtac agcgtctcgg
     1801 tgaaggcctc ccagccgagt gttttcttct gcatcacagg gccgttggat gtgaagttca
     1861 cccctctgat cttgacgttg tagatgaggc agccgtcctg gaggctggtg tcctgggtag
     1921 cggtcagcac gcccccgtct tcgtatgtgg tgactctctc ccatgtgaag ccctcaggga
     1981 aggactgctt gaagaagtcg gggatgccct gggtgtggtt gatgaaggtc ttgctgccgt
     2041 agaggaagct agtagccagg atgtcgaagg cgaaggggag agggccgccc tcgaccacct
     2101 tgattctcat ggtctgggtg ccctcgtagg gcttgccttc gccctcggat gtgcacttga
     2161 agtgatggtt gtccacggtg ccctccatgt acagcttcat gtgcatgttc tccttaatca
     2221 gctcgctcac catggtggca taacaaggta taatgtatgc tatacgaagt tatgatataa
     2281 cttcgtatag catacattat acgaacggta tcaggagagc acacacttgc agctcatgca
     2341 gccggggcca ctctcatcag gagggttcag cttactcacg cgtgcactct tgtacagctc
     2401 gtccatgccg agagtgatcc cggcggcggt cacgaactcc agcaggacca tgtgatcgcg
     2461 cttctcgttg gggtctttgc tcagggcgga ctggtagctc aggtagtggt tgtcgggcag
     2521 cagcacgggg ccgtcgccga tgggggtgtt ctgctggtag tggtcggcga gctgcacgct
     2581 gccgtcctcg atgttgtggc ggatcttgaa gttcaccttg atgccgttct tctgcttgtc
     2641 ggccatgata tagacgttgt ggctgttgta gttgtactcc agcttgtgcc ccaggatgtt
     2701 gccgtcctcc ttgaagtcga tgcccttcag ctcgatgcgg ttcaccaggg tgtcgccctc
     2761 gaacttcacc tcggcgcggg tcttgtagtt gccgtcgtcc ttgaagaaga tggtgcgctc
     2821 ctggacgtag ccttcgggca tggcggactt gaagaagtcg tgctgcttca tgtggtcggg
     2881 gtagcgggcg aagcactgca ggccgtagcc gaaggtggtc acgagggtgg gccagggcac
     2941 gggcagcttg ccggtggtgc agatgaactt cagggtcagc ttgccgtagg tggcatcgcc
     3001 ctcgccctcg ccggacacgc tgaacttgtg gccgtttacg tcgccgtcca gctcgaccag
     3061 gatgggcacc accccggtga acagctcctc gcccttgctc accatggtgg cataacaagg
     3121 tataatgtat gctatacgaa gttatgatat caagcttatc gataatcaac ctctggatta
     3181 caaaatttgt gaaagattga ctggtattct taactatgtt gctcctttta cgctatgtgg
     3241 atacgctgct ttaatgcctt tgtatcatgc tattgcttcc cgtatggctt tcattttctc
     3301 ctccttgtat aaatcctggt tgctgtctct ttatgaggag ttgtggcccg ttgtcaggca
     3361 acgtggcgtg gtgtgcactg tgtttgctga cgcaaccccc actggttggg gcattgccac
     3421 cacctgtcag ctcctttccg ggactttcgc tttccccctc cctattgcca cggcggaact
     3481 catcgccgcc tgccttgccc gctgctggac aggggctcgg ctgttgggca ctgacaattc
     3541 cgtggtgttg tcggggaaat catcgtcctt tccttggctg ctcgcctatg ttgccacctg
     3601 gattctgcgc gggacgtcct tctgctacgt cccttcggcc ctcaatccag cggaccttcc
     3661 ttcccgcggc ctgctgccgg ctctgcggcc tcttccgcgt cttcgccttc gccctcagac
     3721 gagtcggatc tccctttggg ccgcctcccc gcatcgatac cgagcgctgc tcgagagatc
     3781 tacgggtggc atccctgtga cccctcccca gtgcctctcc tggccctgga agttgccact
     3841 ccagtgccca ccagccttgt cctaataaaa ttaagttgca tcattttgtc tgactaggtg
     3901 tccttctata atattatggg gtggaggggg gtggtatgga gcaaggggca agttgggaag
     3961 acaacctgta gggcctgcgg ggtctattgg gaaccaagct ggagtgcagt ggcacaatct
     4021 tggctcactg caatctccgc ctcctgggtt caagcgattc tcctgcctca gcctcccgag
     4081 ttgttgggat tccaggcatg catgaccagg ctcagctaat ttttgttttt ttggtagaga
     4141 cggggtttca ccatattggc caggctggtc tccaactcct aatctcaggt gatctaccca
     4201 ccttggcctc ccaaattgct gggattacag gcgtgaacca ctgctccctt ccctgtcctt
     4261 ctgattttgt aggtaaccac gtgcggaccg agcggccgca ggaaccccta gtgatggagt
     4321 tggccactcc ctctctgcgc gctcgctcgc tcactgaggc cgggcgacca aaggtcgccc
     4381 gacgcccggg ctttgcccgg gcggcctcag tgagcgagcg agcgcgcagc tgcctgcagg
     4441 ggcgcctgat gcggtatttt ctccttacgc atctgtgcgg tatttcacac cgcatannnn
     4501 nnnnnnnnnn nnnnnnnnnn nnnnnnnnnn nnnnnnnnnn nnnnnnnnnn nnnnnnnnnn
     4561 nnnnnnnnnn nnnnnnnnnn nnnnnnnnnn nnnnnnnnnn nnnnnnnnnn nnnnnnnnnn
     4621 nnnnnnnnnn nnnnnnnncn nnnnnnnnnn nnnnnnnnnn nnnnnnnnnn nnnnnnnnnn
     4681 nnnnnnnnnn nnnnnnnnnn nnnnnnnnnn nnnnnnnnnn nnnnnnnnnn nnnnnnnnnn
     4741 nnnnnnnnnn nnnnnnnnnn nnnnnnnnnn nnnnnnnnnn cctttgacgt tggagtccac
     4801 gttctttaat agtggactct tgttccaaac tggaacaaca ctcaacccta tctcgggcta
     4861 ttcttttgat ttataaggga ttttgccgat ttcggcctat tggttaaaaa atgagctgat
     4921 ttaacaaaaa tttaacgcga attttaacaa aatattaacg tttacaattt tatggtgcac
     4981 tctcagtaca atctgctctg atgccgcata gttaagccag ccccgacacc cgccaacacc
     5041 cgctgacgcg ccctgacggg cttgtctgct cccggcatcc gcttacagac aagctgtgac
     5101 cgtctccggg agctgcatgt gtcagaggtt ttcaccgtca tcaccgaaac gcgcgagacg
     5161 aaagggcctc gtgatacgcc tatttttata ggttaatgtc atgataataa tggtttctta
     5221 gacgtcaggt ggcacttttc ggggaaatgt gcgcggaacc cctatttgtt tatttttcta
     5281 aatacattca aatatgtatc cgctcatgag acaataaccc tgataaatgc ttcaataata
     5341 ttgaaaaagg aagagtatga gtattcaaca tttccgtgtc gcccttattc ccttttttgc
     5401 ggcattttgc cttcctgttt ttgctcaccc agaaacgctg gtgaaagtaa aagatgctga
     5461 agatcagttg ggtgcacgag tgggttacat cgaactggat ctcaacagcg gtaagatcct
     5521 tgagagtttt cgccccgaag aacgttttcc aatgatgagc acttttaaag ttctgctatg
     5581 tggcgcggta ttatcccgta ttgacgccgg gcaagagcaa ctcggtcgcc gcatacacta
     5641 ttctcagaat gacttggttg agtactcacc agtcacagaa aagcatctta cggatggcat
     5701 gacagtaaga gaattatgca gtgctgccat aaccatgagt gataacactg cggccaactt
     5761 acttctgaca acgatcggag gaccgaagga gctaaccgct tttttgcaca acatggggga
     5821 tcatgtaact cgccttgatc gttgggaacc ggagctgaat gaagccatac caaacgacga
     5881 gcgtgacacc acgatgcctg tagcaatggc aacaacgttg cgcaaactat taactggcga
     5941 actacttact ctagcttccc ggcaacaatt aatagactgg atggaggcgg ataaagttgc
     6001 aggaccactt ctgcgctcgg cccttccggc tggctggttt attgctgata aatctggagc
     6061 cggtgagcgt gggtctcgcg gtatcattgc agcactgggg ccagatggta agccctcccg
     6121 tatcgtagtt atctacacga cggggagtca ggcaactatg gatgaacgaa atagacagat
     6181 cgctgagata ggtgcctcac tgattaagca ttggtaactg tcagaccaag tttactcata
     6241 tatactttag attgatttaa aacttcattt ttaatttaaa aggatctagg tgaagatcct
     6301 ttttgataat ctcatgacca aaatccctta acgtgagttt tcgttccact gagcgtcaga
     6361 ccccgtagaa aagatcaaag gatcttcttg agatcctttt tttctgcgcg taatctgctg
     6421 cttgcaaaca aaaaaaccac cgctaccagc ggtggtttgt ttgccggatc aagagctacc
     6481 aactcttttt ccgaaggtaa ctggcttcag cagagcgcag ataccaaata ctgtccttct
     6541 agtgtagccg tagttaggcc accacttcaa gaactctgta gcaccgccta catacctcgc
     6601 tctgctaatc ctgttaccag tggctgctgc cagtggcgat aagtcgtgtc ttaccgggtt
     6661 ggactcaaga cgatagttac cggataaggc gcagcggtcg ggctgaacgg ggggttcgtg
     6721 cacacagccc agcttggagc gaacgaccta caccgaactg agatacctac agcgtgagct
     6781 atgagaaagc gccacgcttc ccgaagggag aaaggcggac aggtatccgg taagcggcag
     6841 ggtcggaaca ggagagcgca cgagggagct tccaggggga aacgcctggt atctttatag
     6901 tcctgtcggg tttcgccacc tctgacttga gcgtcgattt ttgtgatgct cgtcaggggg
     6961 gcggagccta tggaaaaacg ccagcaacgc ggccttttta cggttcctgg ccttttgctg
     7021 gccttttgct cacatgt
//
