Features (pLannotate 1.2.2; 23 found; start..end, strand, type, name):
     51..191     +  repeat_region  AAV2 ITR: inverted terminal repeat of adeno-associated virus serotype 2 inverted
    196..247     -  misc_feature   bom (fragment): basis of mobility region from pBR322
    266..721     +  rep_origin     f1 ori (sequence partly withheld): f1 bacteriophage origin of replication; arrow indicates direction of (+) strand synthesis
    722..771     -  misc_feature   bom (fragment): basis of mobility region from pBR322
    873..908     -  CDS            rop (fragment): Rop protein, which maintains plasmids at low copy number; rop
   1003..1107    +  promoter       AmpR promoter: bla
   1108..1968    +  CDS            AmpR: β-lactamase; bla; confers resistance to ampicillin, carbenicillin, and related antibiotics
   2139..2727    +  rep_origin     ori: high-copy-number ColE1/pMB1/pBR322/pUC origin of replication
   2800..2827    +  repeat_region  AAV2 ITR (fragment): inverted terminal repeat of adeno-associated virus serotype 2 inverted
   2856..2883    +  repeat_region  AAV2 ITR (fragment): inverted terminal repeat of adeno-associated virus serotype 2 inverted
   2946..3012    +  CDS            small t antigen (fragment): SV40 (simian virus 40) small t antigen
   3019..4197    +  promoter       EF-1α promoter: strong constitutive promoter for human elongation factor EF-1α
   4204..4237    +  protein_bind   lox71: Left element (LE) mutant of loxP (Araki et al., 2010). Cre-mediated recombination occurs in the 8-bp core sequence (GCATACAT). Cre recombinase
   4240..4300    -  CDS            H-Ras (fragment): human small GTPase proto-oncoprotein
   4316..5005    -  CDS            TagBFP: TagBFP is a basic (constitutively fluorescent) blue fluorescent protein published in 2008, derived from Entacmaea quadricolor. It is reported to be a very rapidly-maturing monomer with very low acid sensitivity.
   5018..5051    -  protein_bind   loxKR3: Right element (RE) mutant of loxP (Araki et al., 2010). Cre-mediated recombination occurs in the 8-bp core sequence (GCATACAT). Cre recombinase
   5055..5088    +  protein_bind   lox66: Right element (RE) mutant of loxP (Araki et al., 2010). Cre-mediated recombination occurs in the 8-bp core sequence (GCATACAT). Cre recombinase
   5089..5151    -  CDS            H-Ras (fragment): human small GTPase proto-oncoprotein
   5167..5883    -  CDS            EYFP: EYFP is a basic (constitutively fluorescent) green/yellow fluorescent protein published in 1996, derived from Aequorea victoria. It is reported to be a very rapidly-maturing weak dimer with high acid sensitivity.
   5890..5923    -  protein_bind   loxKR3: Right element (RE) mutant of loxP (Araki et al., 2010). Cre-mediated recombination occurs in the 8-bp core sequence (GCATACAT). Cre recombinase
   5924..5942    +  misc_feature   MCS (fragment): pBluescript multiple cloning site
   5942..6530    +  misc_feature   WPRE: woodchuck hepatitis virus posttranscriptional regulatory element
   6562..11      +  polyA_signal   hGH poly(A) signal (across the origin): human growth hormone polyadenylation signal
>Addgene plasmid #45185 | AAV-EF1a-BbTagBY | addgene full sequence | sequence record 200286 | Addgene NGS Result
TCCCTGTCCTTCTGATTTTGTAGGTAACCACGTGCGGACCGAGCGGCCGCAGGAACCCCTAGTGATGGAG
TTGGCCACTCCCTCTCTGCGCGCTCGCTCGCTCACTGAGGCCGGGCGACCAAAGGTCGCCCGACGCCCGG
GCTTTGCCCGGGCGGCCTCAGTGAGCGAGCGAGCGCGCAGCTGCCTGCAGGGGCGCCTGATGCGGTATTT
TCTCCTTACGCATCTGTGCGGTATTTCACACCGCATA
[95 nt withheld, positions 248-342]
T
[46 nt withheld, positions 344-389]
C
[141 nt withheld, positions 391-531]
CCTTTGACGTTGGAGTCCACGTTCTTTAATAGTGGACTCTTGTTCCAAACTGGAACAACACTCAACTCTA
TCTCGGGCTATTCTTTTGATTTATAAGGGATTTTGCCGATTTCGGTCTATTGGTTAAAAAATGAGCTGAT
TTAACAAAAATTTAACGCGAATTTTAACAAAATATTAACGTTTACAATTTTATGGTGCACTCTCAGTACA
ATCTGCTCTGATGCCGCATAGTTAAGCCAGCCCCGACACCCGCCAACACCCGCTGACGCGCCCTGACGGG
CTTGTCTGCTCCCGGCATCCGCTTACAGACAAGCTGTGACCGTCTCCGGGAGCTGCATGTGTCAGAGGTT
TTCACCGTCATCACCGAAACGCGCGAGACGAAAGGGCCTCGTGATACGCCTATTTTTATAGGTTAATGTC
ATGATAATAATGGTTTCTTAGACGTCAGGTGGCACTTTTCGGGGAAATGTGCGCGGAACCCCTATTTGTT
TATTTTTCTAAATACATTCAAATATGTATCCGCTCATGAGACAATAACCCTGATAAATGCTTCAATAATA
TTGAAAAAGGAAGAGTATGAGTATTCAACATTTCCGTGTCGCCCTTATTCCCTTTTTTGCGGCATTTTGC
CTTCCTGTTTTTGCTCACCCAGAAACGCTGGTGAAAGTAAAAGATGCTGAAGATCAGTTGGGTGCACGAG
TGGGTTACATCGAACTGGATCTCAACAGCGGTAAGATCCTTGAGAGTTTTCGCCCCGAAGAACGTTTTCC
AATGATGAGCACTTTTAAAGTTCTGCTATGTGGCGCGGTATTATCCCGTATTGACGCCGGGCAAGAGCAA
CTCGGTCGCCGCATACACTATTCTCAGAATGACTTGGTTGAGTACTCACCAGTCACAGAAAAGCATCTTA
CGGATGGCATGACAGTAAGAGAATTATGCAGTGCTGCCATAACCATGAGTGATAACACTGCGGCCAACTT
ACTTCTGACAACGATCGGAGGACCGAAGGAGCTAACCGCTTTTTTGCACAACATGGGGGATCATGTAACT
CGCCTTGATCGTTGGGAACCGGAGCTGAATGAAGCCATACCAAACGACGAGCGTGACACCACGATGCCTG
TAGCAATGGCAACAACGTTGCGCAAACTATTAACTGGCGAACTACTTACTCTAGCTTCCCGGCAACAATT
AATAGACTGGATGGAGGCGGATAAAGTTGCAGGACCACTTCTGCGCTCGGCCCTTCCGGCTGGCTGGTTT
ATTGCTGATAAATCTGGAGCCGGTGAGCGTGGGTCTCGCGGTATCATTGCAGCACTGGGGCCAGATGGTA
AGCCCTCCCGTATCGTAGTTATCTACACGACGGGGAGTCAGGCAACTATGGATGAACGAAATAGACAGAT
CGCTGAGATAGGTGCCTCACTGATTAAGCATTGGTAACTGTCAGACCAAGTTTACTCATATATACTTTAG
ATTGATTTAAAACTTCATTTTTAATTTAAAAGGATCTAGGTGAAGATCCTTTTTGATAATCTCATGACCA
AAATCCCTTAACGTGAGTTTTCGTTCCACTGAGCGTCAGACCCCGTAGAAAAGATCAAAGGATCTTCTTG
AGATCCTTTTTTTCTGCGCGTAATCTGCTGCTTGCAAACAAAAAAACCACCGCTACCAGCGGTGGTTTGT
TTGCCGGATCAAGAGCTACCAACTCTTTTTCCGAAGGTAACTGGCTTCAGCAGAGCGCAGATACCAAATA
CTGTTCTTCTAGTGTAGCCGTAGTTAGGCCACCACTTCAAGAACTCTGTAGCACCGCCTACATACCTCGC
TCTGCTAATCCTGTTACCAGTGGCTGCTGCCAGTGGCGATAAGTCGTGTCTTACCGGGTTGGACTCAAGA
CGATAGTTACCGGATAAGGCGCAGCGGTCGGGCTGAACGGGGGGTTCGTGCACACAGCCCAGCTTGGAGC
GAACGACCTACACCGAACTGAGATACCTACAGCGTGAGCTATGAGAAAGCGCCACGCTTCCCGAAGGGAG
AAAGGCGGACAGGTATCCGGTAAGCGGCAGGGTCGGAACAGGAGAGCGCACGAGGGAGCTTCCAGGGGGA
AACGCCTGGTATCTTTATAGTCCTGTCGGGTTTCGCCACCTCTGACTTGAGCGTCGATTTTTGTGATGCT
CGTCAGGGGGGCGGAGCCTATGGAAAAACGCCAGCAACGCGGCCTTTTTACGGTTCCTGGCCTTTTGCTG
GCCTTTTGCTCACATGTCCTGCAGGCAGCTGCGCGCTCGCTCGCTCACTGAGGCCGCCCGGGCGTCGGGC
GACCTTTGGTCGCCCGGCCTCAGTGAGCGAGCGAGCGCGCAGAGAGGGAGTGGCCAACTCCATCACTAGG
GGTTCCTGCGGCCGCACGCGTAAGCTTTGCAAAGATGGATAAAGTTTTAAACAGAGAGGAATCTTTGCAG
CTAATGGACCTTCTAGGTCTTGAAAGGAGTGGGAATTGGCTCCGGTGCCCGTCAGTGGGCAGAGCGCACA
TCGCCCACAGTCCCCGAGAAGTTGGGGGGAGGGGTCGGCAATTGAACCGGTGCCTAGAGAAGGTGGCGCG
GGGTAAACTGGGAAAGTGATGTCGTGTACTGGCTCCGCCTTTTTCCCGAGGGTGGGGGAGAACCGTATAT
AAGTGCAGTAGTCGCCGTGAACGTTCTTTTTCGCAACGGGTTTGCCGCCAGAACACAGGTAAGTGCCGTG
TGTGGTTCCCGCGGGCCTGGCCTCTTTACGGGTTATGGCCCTTGCGTGCCTTGAATTACTTCCACCTGGC
TGCAGTACGTGATTCTTGATCCCGAGCTTCGGGTTGGAAGTGGGTGGGAGAGTTCGAGGCCTTGCGCTTA
AGGAGCCCCTTCGCCTCGTGCTTGAGTTGAGGCCTGGCCTGGGCGCTGGGGCCGCCGCGTGCGAATCTGG
TGGCACCTTCGCGCCTGTCTCGCTGCTTTCGATAAGTCTCTAGCCATTTAAAATTTTTGATGACCTGCTG
CGACGCTTTTTTTCTGGCAAGATAGTCTTGTAAATGCGGGCCAAGATCTGCACACTGGTATTTCGGTTTT
TGGGGCCGCGGGCGGCGACGGGGCCCGTGCGTCCCAGCGCACATGTTCGGCGAGGCGGGGCCTGCGAGCG
CGGCCACCGAGAATCGGACGGGGGTAGTCTCAAGCTGGCCGGCCTGCTCTGGTGCCTGGCCTCGCGCCGC
CGTGTATCGCCCCGCCCTGGGCGGCAAGGCTGGCCCGGTCGGCACCAGTTGCGTGAGCGGAAAGATGGCC
GCTTCCCGGCCCTGCTGCAGGGAGCTCAAAATGGAGGACGCGGCGCTCGGGAGAGCGGGCGGGTGAGTCA
CCCACACAAAGGAAAAGGGCCTTTCCGTCCTCAGCCGTCGCTTCATGTGACTCCACGGAGTACCGGGCGC
CGTCCAGGCACCTCGATTAGTTCTCGAGCTTTTGGAGTACGTCGTCTTTAGGTTGGGGGGAGGGGTTTTA
TGCGATGGAGTTTCCCCACACTGAGTGGGTGGAGACTGAAGTTAGGCCAGCTTGGCACTTGATGTAATTC
TCCTTGGAATTTGCCCTTTTTGAGTTTGGATCTTGGTTCATTCTCAAGCCTCAGACAGTGGTTCAAAGTT
TTTTTCTTCCATTTCAGGTGTCGTGAGGTACCTACCGTTCGTATAGCATACATTATACGAAGTTATTTAG
GAGAGCACACACTTGCAGCTCATGCAGCCGGGGCCACTCTCATCAGGAGGGTTCAGCTTACTCACGCGTG
CACTTCTGTGCCCCAGTTTGCTAGGGAGGTCGCAGTATCTGGCCACTGCCACCTCGTGCTGCTCGACGTA
GGTCTCGTTGTTGGCCTCCTTGATTCTTTCCAGTCTGTAGTCCACATAGTAGACGCCAGGCATCTTGAGG
TTCTTAGCGGGTTTCTTGGATCTATATGTGGTCTTGATGTTTGCGATCAGATGGCTCCCGCCCACGAGCT
TCAGGGCCATGTCGTTTCTGCCTTCCAGGCCGCCGTCAGCGGGGTACAGCGTCTCGGTGAAGGCCTCCCA
GCCGAGTGTTTTCTTCTGCATCACAGGGCCGTTGGATGTGAAGTTCACCCCTCTGATCTTGACGTTGTAG
ATGAGGCAGCCGTCCTGGAGGCTGGTGTCCTGGGTAGCGGTCAGCACGCCCCCGTCTTCGTATGTGGTGA
CTCTCTCCCATGTGAAGCCCTCAGGGAAGGACTGCTTGAAGAAGTCGGGGATGCCCTGGGTGTGGTTGAT
GAAGGTCTTGCTGCCGTAGAGGAAGCTAGTAGCCAGGATGTCGAAGGCGAAGGGGAGAGGGCCGCCCTCG
ACCACCTTGATTCTCATGGTCTGGGTGCCCTCGTAGGGCTTGCCTTCGCCCTCGGATGTGCACTTGAAGT
GATGGTTGTCCACGGTGCCCTCCATGTACAGCTTCATGTGCATGTTCTCCTTAATCAGCTCGCTCACCAT
GGTGGCATAACAAGGTATAATGTATGCTATACGAAGTTATGATATAACTTCGTATAGCATACATTATACG
AACGGTATCAGGAGAGCACACACTTGCAGCTCATGCAGCCGGGGCCACTCTCATCAGGAGGGTTCAGCTT
ACTCACGCGTGCACTCTTGTACAGCTCGTCCATGCCGAGAGTGATCCCGGCGGCGGTCACGAACTCCAGC
AGGACCATGTGATCGCGCTTCTCGTTGGGGTCTTTGCTCAGGGCGGACTGGTAGCTCAGGTAGTGGTTGT
CGGGCAGCAGCACGGGGCCGTCGCCGATGGGGGTGTTCTGCTGGTAGTGGTCGGCGAGCTGCACGCTGCC
GTCCTCGATGTTGTGGCGGATCTTGAAGTTCACCTTGATGCCGTTCTTCTGCTTGTCGGCCATGATATAG
ACGTTGTGGCTGTTGTAGTTGTACTCCAGCTTGTGCCCCAGGATGTTGCCGTCCTCCTTGAAGTCGATGC
CCTTCAGCTCGATGCGGTTCACCAGGGTGTCGCCCTCGAACTTCACCTCGGCGCGGGTCTTGTAGTTGCC
GTCGTCCTTGAAGAAGATGGTGCGCTCCTGGACGTAGCCTTCGGGCATGGCGGACTTGAAGAAGTCGTGC
TGCTTCATGTGGTCGGGGTAGCGGGCGAAGCACTGCAGGCCGTAGCCGAAGGTGGTCACGAGGGTGGGCC
AGGGCACGGGCAGCTTGCCGGTGGTGCAGATGAACTTCAGGGTCAGCTTGCCGTAGGTGGCATCGCCCTC
GCCCTCGCCGGACACGCTGAACTTGTGGCCGTTTACGTCGCCGTCCAGCTCGACCAGGATGGGCACCACC
CCGGTGAACAGCTCCTCGCCCTTGCTCACCATGGTGGCATAACAAGGTATAATGTATGCTATACGAAGTT
ATGATATCAAGCTTATCGATAATCAACCTCTGGATTACAAAATTTGTGAAAGATTGACTGGTATTCTTAA
CTATGTTGCTCCTTTTACGCTATGTGGATACGCTGCTTTAATGCCTTTGTATCATGCTATTGCTTCCCGT
ATGGCTTTCATTTTCTCCTCCTTGTATAAATCCTGGTTGCTGTCTCTTTATGAGGAGTTGTGGCCCGTTG
TCAGGCAACGTGGCGTGGTGTGCACTGTGTTTGCTGACGCAACCCCCACTGGTTGGGGCATTGCCACCAC
CTGTCAGCTCCTTTCCGGGACTTTCGCTTTCCCCCTCCCTATTGCCACGGCGGAACTCATCGCCGCCTGC
CTTGCCCGCTGCTGGACAGGGGCTCGGCTGTTGGGCACTGACAATTCCGTGGTGTTGTCGGGGAAATCAT
CGTCCTTTCCTTGGCTGCTCGCCTATGTTGCCACCTGGATTCTGCGCGGGACGTCCTTCTGCTACGTCCC
TTCGGCCCTCAATCCAGCGGACCTTCCTTCCCGCGGCCTGCTGCCGGCTCTGCGGCCTCTTCCGCGTCTT
CGCCTTCGCCCTCAGACGAGTCGGATCTCCCTTTGGGCCGCCTCCCCGCATCGATACCGAGCGCTGCTCG
AGAGATCTACGGGTGGCATCCCTGTGACCCCTCCCCAGTGCCTCTCCTGGCCCTGGAAGTTGCCACTCCA
GTGCCCACCAGCCTTGTCCTAATAAAATTAAGTTGCATCATTTTGTCTGACTAGGTGTCCTTCTATAATA
TTATGGGGTGGAGGGGGGTGGTATGGAGCAAGGGGCAAGTTGGGAAGACAACCTGTAGGGCCTGCGGGGT
CTATTGGGAACCAAGCTGGAGTGCAGTGGCACAATCTTGGCTCACTGCAATCTCCGCCTCCTGGGTTCAA
GCGATTCTCCTGCCTCAGCCTCCCGAGTTGTTGGGATTCCAGGCATGCATGACCAGGCTCAGCTAATTTT
TGTTTTTTTGGTAGAGACGGGGTTTCACCATATTGGCCAGGCTGGTCTCCAACTCCTAATCTCAGGTGAT
CTACCCACCTTGGCCTCCCAAATTGCTGGGATTACAGGCGTGAACCACTGCTCCCT
