>Addgene plasmid #45185 | AAV-EF1a-BbTagBY | addgene partial sequence | sequence record 72902 | WPRE-R 5'-CATAGCGTAAAAGGAGCAACA-3'
GTCAATCTTTCACAAATTTTGTAATCCAGAGGTTGATTATCGATAAGCTTGATATCATAACTTCGTATAG
CATACATTATACCTTGTTATGCCACCATGGTGAGCAAGGGCGAGGAGCTGTTCACCGGGGTGGTGCCCAT
CCTGGTCGAGCTGGACGGCGACGTAAACGGCCACAAGTTCAGCGTGTCCGGCGAGGGCGAGGGCGATGCC
ACCTACGGCAAGCTGACCCTGAAGTTCATCTGCACCACCGGCAAGCTGCCCGTGCCCTGGCCCACCCTCG
TGACCACCTTCGGCTACGGCCTGCAGTGCTTCGCCCGCTACCCCGACCACATGAAGCAGCACGACTTCTT
CAAGTCCGCCATGCCCGAAGGCTACGTCCAGGAGCGCACCATCTTCTTCAAGGACGACGGCAACTACAAG
ACCCGCGCCGAGGTGAAGTTCGAGGGCGACACCCTGGTGAACCGCATCGAGCTGAAGGGCATCGACTTCA
AGGAGGACGGCAACATCCTGGGGCACAAGCTGGAGTACAACTACAACAGCCACAACGTCTATATCATGGC
CGACAAGCAGAAGAACGGCATCAAGGTGAACTTCAAGATCCGCCACAACATCGAGGACGGCAGCGTGCAG
CTCGCCGACCACTACCAGCAGAACACCCCCATCGGCGACGGCCCCGTGCTGCTGCCCGACAACCACTACC
TGAGCTACCAGTCCGCCCTGAGCAAAGACCCCAACGAGAAGCGCGATCACATGGTCCTGCTGGAGTTCGT
GACCGCCGCCGGGATCACTCTCGGCATGGACGAGCTGTACAAGAGTGCACGCGTGAGTAAGCTGAACCCT
CCTGATGAGAGTGGCCCCGGCTGCATGAGCTGCAAGTGTGTGCTCTCCTGATACCGTTCGTATAATGTAT
GCTATACGA
