>Addgene plasmid #45185 | AAV-EF1a-BbTagBY | addgene partial sequence | sequence record 72903 | Ef1a-Fwd
CATTTCAGGTGTCGTGAGGTACCTACCGTTCGTATAGCATACATTATACGAAGTTATTTAGGAGAGCACA
CACTTGCAGCTCATGCAGCCGGGGCCACTCTCATCAGGAGGGTTCAGCTTACTCACGCGTGCACTTCTGT
GCCCCAGTTTGCTAGGGAGGTCGCAGTATCTGGCCACTGCCACCTCGTGCTGCTCGACGTAGGTCTCGTT
GTTGGCCTCCTTGATTCTTTCCAGTCTGTAGTCCACATAGTAGACGCCAGGCATCTTGAGGTTCTTAGCG
GGTTTCTTGGATCTATATGTGGTCTTGATGTTTGCGATCAGATGGCTCCCGCCCACGAGCTTCAGGGCCA
TGTCGTTTCTGCCTTCCAGGCCGCCGTCAGCGGGGTACAGCGTCTCGGTGAAGGCCTCCCAGCCGAGTGT
TTTCTTCTGCATCACAGGGCCGTTGGATGTGAAGTTCACCCCTCTGATCTTGACGTTGTAGATGAGGCAG
CCGTCCTGGAGGCTGGTGTCCTGGGTAGCGGTCAGCACGCCCCCGTCTTCGTATGTGGTGACTCTCTCCC
ATGTGAAGCCCTCAGGGAAGGACTGCTTGAAGAAGTCGGGGATGCCCTGGGTGTGGTTGATGAAGGTCTT
GCTGCCGTAGAGGAAGCTAGTAGCCAGGATGTCGAAGGCGAAGGGGAGAGGGCCGCCCTCGACCACCTTG
ATTCTCATGGTCTGGGTGCCCTCGTAGGGCTTGCCTTCGCCCTCGGATGTGCACTTGAAGTGATGGTTGT
CCACGGTGCCCTCCATGTACAGCTTCATGTGCATGTTCTCCTTAATCAGCTCGCTCACCATGGTGGCATA
ACAAGGTATAATGTATGCTATACGA
